>Addgene plasmid #232916 | pCAG/TSF-VPS34 | addgene full sequence | sequence record 465438 | Addgene NGS Result
TCGAACTGGATCTCAACAGCGGTAAGATCCTTGAGAGTTTTCGCCCCGAAGAACGTTTTCCAATGATGAG
CACTTTTAAAGTTCTGCTATGTGGCGCGGTATTATCCCGTATTGACGCCGGGCAAGAGCAACTCGGTCGC
CGCATACACTATTCTCAGAATGACTTGGTTGAGTACTCACCAGTCACAGAAAAGCATCTTACGGATGGCA
TGACAGTAAGAGAATTATGCAGTGCTGCCATAACCATGAGTGATAACACTGCGGCCAACTTACTTCTGAC
AACGATCGGAGGACCGAAGGAGCTAACCGCTTTTTTGCACAACATGGGGGATCATGTAACTCGCCTTGAT
CGTTGGGAACCGGAGCTGAATGAAGCCATACCAAACGACGAGCGTGACACCACGATGCCTGTAGCAATGG
CAACAACGTTGCGCAAACTATTAACTGGCGAACTACTTACTCTAGCTTCCCGGCAACAATTAATAGACTG
GATGGAGGCGGATAAAGTTGCAGGACCACTTCTGCGCTCGGCCCTTCCGGCTGGCTGGTTTATTGCTGAT
AAATCTGGAGCCGGTGAGCGTGGGTCTCGCGGTATCATTGCAGCACTGGGGCCAGATGGTAAGCCCTCCC
GTATCGTAGTTATCTACACGACGGGGAGTCAGGCAACTATGGATGAACGAAATAGACAGATCGCTGAGAT
AGGTGCCTCACTGATTAAGCATTGGTAACTGTCAGACCAAGTTTACTCATATATACTTTAGATTGATTTA
AAACTTCATTTTTAATTTAAAAGGATCTAGGTGAAGATCCTTTTTGATAATCTCATGACCAAAATCCCTT
AACGTGAGTTTTCGTTCCACTGAGCGTCAGACCCCGTAGAAAAGATCAAAGGATCTTCTTGAGATCCTTT
TTTTCTGCGCGTAATCTGCTGCTTGCAAACAAAAAAACCACCGCTACCAGCGGTGGTTTGTTTGCCGGAT
CAAGAGCTACCAACTCTTTTTCCGAAGGTAACTGGCTTCAGCAGAGCGCAGATACCAAATACTGTTCTTC
TAGTGTAGCCGTAGTTAGGCCACCACTTCAAGAACTCTGTAGCACCGCCTACATACCTCGCTCTGCTAAT
CCTGTTACCAGTGGCTGCTGCCAGTGGCGATAAGTCGTGTCTTACCGGGTTGGACTCAAGACGATAGTTA
CCGGATAAGGCGCAGCGGTCGGGCTGAACGGGGGGTTCGTGCACACAGCCCAGCTTGGAGCGAACGACCT
ACACCGAACTGAGATACCTACAGCGTGAGCTATGAGAAAGCGCCACGCTTCCCGAAGGGAGAAAGGCGGA
CAGGTATCCGGTAAGCGGCAGGGTCGGAACAGGAGAGCGCACGAGGGAGCTTCCAGGGGGAAACGCCTGG
TATCTTTATAGTCCTGTCGGGTTTCGCCACCTCTGACTTGAGCGTCGATTTTTGTGATGCTCGTCAGGGG
GGCGGAGCCTATGGAAAAACGCCAGCAACGCGGCCTTTTTACGGTTCCTGGCCTTTTGCTGGCCTTTTGC
TCACATGTTCTTTCCTGCGTTATCCCCTGATTCTGTGGATAACCGTATTACCGCCTTTGAGTGAGCTGAT
ACCGCTCGCCGCAGCCGAACGACCGAGCGCAGCGAGTCAGTGAGCGAGGAAGCGGAAGAGCGCCCAATAC
GCAAACCGCCTCTCCCCGCGCGTTGGCCGATTCATTAATGCAGCGGATCCAGACATGATAAGATACATTG
ATGAGTTTGGACAAACCACAACTAGAATGCAGTGAAAAAAATGCTTTATTTGTGAAATTTGTGATGCTAT
TGCTTTATTTGTAACCATTATAAGCTGCAATAAACAAGTTAGCTTTTTGCAAAAGCCTAGGCCTCCAAAA
AAGCCTCCTCACTACTTCTGGAATAGCTCAGAGGCCGAGGCGGCCTCGGCCTCTGCATAAATAAAAAAAA
TTAGTCAGCCATGGGGCGGAGAATGGGCGGAACTGGGCGGAGTTAGGGGCGGGATGGGCGGAGTTAGGGG
CGGGACTATGGTTGCTGACTAATTGAGATGCGGATCCGCTGGCACGACAGGTTTCCCGACTGGAAAGCGG
GCAGTGAGCGCAACGCAATTAATGTGAGTTAGCTCACTCATTAGGCACCCCAGGCTTTACACTTTATGCT
TCCGGCTCGTATGTTGTGTGGAATTGTGAGCGGATAACAATTTCACACAGGAAACAGCTATGACCATGAT
TACGCCAAGCTTGGGCTGCAGGTCGAGGGATCTCCATAAGAGAAGAGGGACAGCTATGACTGGGAGTAGT
CAGGAGAGGAGGAAAAATCTGGCTAGTAAAACATGTAAGGAAAATTTTAGGGATGTTAAAGAAAAAAATA
ACACAAAACAAAATATAAAAAAAATCTAACCTCAAGTCAAGGCTTTTCTATGGAATAAGGAATGGACAGC
AGGGGGCTGTTTCATATACTGATGACCTCTTTATAGCCAACCTTTGTTCATGGCAGCCAGCATATGGGCA
TATGTTGCCAAACTCTAAACCAAATACTCATTCTGATGTTTTAAATGATTTGCCCTCCCATATGTCCTTC
CGAGTGAGAGACACAAAAAATTCCAACACACTATTGCAATGAAAATAAATTTCCTTTATTAGCCAGAAGT
CAGATGCTCAAGGGGCTTCATGATGTCCCCATAATTTTTGGCAGAGGGAAAAAGATCTCAGTGGTATTTG
TGAGCCAGGGCATTGGCCACACCAGCCACCACCTTCTGATAGGCAGCCTGCACCTGAGGAGTGAATTCCT
CGAGTCA
[2661 nt withheld, positions 2808-5468]
GGTACCCTTGTCATCGTCATCCTTGTAATCGAATCCTTTTTCGAACTGCGGGTGGCTCCACGATCCACCT
CCCGATCCACCTCGGGCACCTCCACCTTTCTCGAACTGCGGGTGGCTCCAGCTAGCCATGGTGGCATCGA
TACCGTCGATCGAGGAATTCTTTGCCAAAATGATGAGACAGCACAATAACCAGCACGTTGCCCAGGAGCT
GTAGGAAAAAGAAGAAGGCATGAACATGGTTAGCAGAGGCTCTAGAGCCGCCGGTCACACGCCAGAAGCC
GAACCCCGCCCTGCCCCGTCCCCCCCGAAGGCAGCCGTCCCCCCGCGGACAGCCCCGAGGCTGGAGAGGG
AGAAGGGGACGGCGGCGCGGCGACGCACGAAGGCCCTCCCCGCCCATTTCCTTCCTGCCGGCGCCGCACC
GCTTCGCCCCGCGCCCGCTAGAGGGGGTGCGGCGGCGCCTCCCAGATTTCGGCTCCGCACAGATTTGGGA
CAAAGGAAGTCCCTGCGCCCTCTCGCACGATTACCATAAAAGGCAATGGCTGCGGCTCGCCGCGCCTCGA
CAGCCGCCGGCGCTCCGGGGGCCGCCGCGCCCCTCCCCCGAGCCCTCCCCGGCCCGAGGCGGCCCCGCCC
CGCCCGGCACCCCCACCTGCCGCCACCCCCCGCCCGGCACGGCGAGCCCCGCGCCACGCCCCGTACGGAG
CCCCGCACCCGAAGCCGGGCCGTGCTCAGCAACTCGGGGAGGGGGGTGCAGGGGGGGTTGCAGCCCGACC
GACGCGCCCACACCCCCTGCTCACCCCCCCACGCACACACCCCGCACGCAGCCTTTGTTCCCCTCGCAGC
CCCCCCCGCACCGCGGGGCACCGCCCCCGGCCGCGCTCCCCTCGCGCACACTGCGGAGCGCACAAAGCCC
CGCGCCGCGCCCGCAGCGCTCACAGCCGCCGGGCAGCGCGGAGCCGCACGCGGCGCTCCCCACGCACACA
CACACGCACGCACCCCCCGAGCCGCTCCCCCCGCACAAAGGGCCCTCCCGGAGCCCCTCAAGGCTTTCAC
GCAGCCACAGAAAAGAAACAAGCCGTCATTAAACCAAGCGCTAATTACAGCCCGGAGGAGAAGGGCCGTC
CCGCCCGCTCACCTGTGGGAGTAACGCGGTCAGTCAGAGCCGGGGCGGGCGGCGCGAGGCGGCGGCGGAG
CGGGGCACGGGGCGAAGGCAGCGCGCAGCGACTCCCGCCCGCCGCGCGCTTCGCTTTTTATAGGGCCGCC
GCCGCCGCCGCCTCGCCATAAAAGGAAACTTTCGGAGCGCGCCGCTCTGATTGGCTGCCGCCGCACCTCT
CCGCCTCGCCCCGCCCCGCCCCTCGCCCCGCCCCGCCCCGCCTGGCGCGCGCCCCCCCCCCCCCCCCGCC
CCCATCGCTGCACAAAATAATTAAAAAATAAATAAATACAAAATTGGGGGTGGGGAGGGGGGGGAGATGG
GGAGAGTGAAGCAGAACGTGGGGCTCACCTCGACCATGGTAATAGCGATGACTAATACGTAGATGTACTG
CCAAGTAGGAAAGTCCCATAAGGTCATGTACTGGGCATAATGCCAGGCGGGCCATTTACCGTCATTGACG
TCAATAGGGGGCGTACTTGGCATATGATACACTTGATGTACTGCCAAGTGGGCAGTTTACCGTAAATACT
CCACCCATTGACGTCAATGGAAAGTCCCTATTGGCGTTACTATGGGAACATACGTCATTATTGACGTCAA
TGGGCGGGGGTCGTTGGGCGGTCAGCCAGGCGGGCCATTTACCGTAAGTTATGTAACGCGGAACTCCATA
TATGGGCTATGAACTAATGACCCCGTAATTGATTACTATTAATAACTAGTCAATAATCAATGTCGACCCA
GGTGGCACTTTTCGGGGAAATGTGCGCGGAACCCCTATTTGTTTATTTTTCTAAATACATTCAAATATGT
ATCCGCTCATGAGACAATAACCCTGATAAATGCTTCAATAATATTGAAAAAGGAAGAGTATGAGTATTCA
ACATTTCCGTGTCGCCCTTATTCCCTTTTTTGCGGCATTTTGCCTTCCTGTTTTTGCTCACCCAGAAACG
CTGGTGAAAGTAAAAGATGCTGAAGATCAGTTGGGTGCACGAGTGGGTTACA
Features (pLannotate 1.2.2; 21 found; start..end, strand, type, name):
    899..1487    +  rep_origin     ori: high-copy-number ColE1/pMB1/pBR322/pUC origin of replication
   1670..1724    +  CDS            lacI (fragment): lac repressor; lacI; The lac repressor binds to the lac operator to inhibit transcription in E. coli. This inhibition can be relieved by adding lactose or isopropyl-β-D-thiogalactopyranoside (IPTG).
   1726..1860    -  polyA_signal   SV40 poly(A) signal: SV40 polyadenylation signal
   1880..2015    -  rep_origin     SV40 ori: SV40 origin of replication
   2039..2061    -  promoter       SV40 promoter (fragment): SV40 enhancer and early promoter
   2068..2107    +  CDS            lacI (fragment): lac repressor; lacI; The lac repressor binds to the lac operator to inhibit transcription in E. coli. This inhibition can be relieved by adding lactose or isopropyl-β-D-thiogalactopyranoside (IPTG).
   2120..2141    +  protein_bind   CAP binding site: CAP binding activates transcription in the presence of cAMP. E. coli catabolite activator protein
   2156..2186    +  promoter       lac promoter: promoter for the E. coli lac operon
   2194..2210    +  protein_bind   lac operator: The lac repressor binds to the lac operator to inhibit transcription in E. coli. This inhibition can be relieved by adding lactose or isopropyl-β-D-thiogalactopyranoside (IPTG). lac repressor encoded by lacI
   2595..2650    -  polyA_signal   β-globin poly(A) signal: rabbit β-globin polyadenylation signal (Gil and Proudfoot, 1987)
   2721..2798    -  CDS            HBB (fragment): HBB_PONPY - Experimental evidence at transcript level: Swiss-Prot protein existence level 2. Involved in oxygen transport from the lung to the various peripheral tissues. From Pongo pygmaeus (Bornean orangutan).
   2808..5468    -  CDS            PIK3C3 (sequence withheld): PK3C3_HUMAN - Also known as VPS34 From Homo sapiens (Human).
   5475..5498    -  CDS            FLAG: FLAG® epitope tag, followed by an enterokinase cleavage site
   5506..5528    -  CDS            Strep-Tag II (fragment): peptide that binds Strep-Tactin®, an engineered form of streptavidin
   5569..5588    -  CDS            Strep-Tag II (fragment): peptide that binds Strep-Tactin®, an engineered form of streptavidin
   5623..5679    -  CDS            HBB (fragment): HBB_LEPEU - Experimental evidence at protein level: Swiss-Prot protein existence level 1. Involved in oxygen transport from the lung to the various peripheral tissues. From Lepus europaeus (European hare).
   5677..6693    -  intron         chimeric intron: chimera between introns from chicken β-actin and rabbit β-globin
   6694..6971    -  promoter       chicken β-actin promoter: No description available
   6973..7352    -  enhancer       CMV enhancer: human cytomegalovirus immediate early enhancer
   7383..7487    +  promoter       AmpR promoter: bla
   7488..728     +  CDS            AmpR (across the origin): β-lactamase; bla; confers resistance to ampicillin, carbenicillin, and related antibiotics
