[The description below was written by a language model from this plasmid's Addgene catalogue record and pLannotate feature annotations shown in this document.]
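Description:
pCAG/TSF-VPS34 is a 7.6 kb mammalian expression plasmid built on the pCAG backbone that carries human VPS34 (PIK3C3), the catalytic subunit of the class III phosphatidylinositol 3-kinase. It is propagated in E. coli through a high-copy ColE1/pUC-type origin and selected with ampicillin via the β-lactamase gene and its own promoter. Backbone remnants include a lac promoter/operator region with CAP site and short lacI fragments. An SV40 origin with an adjacent SV40 poly(A) signal and a small piece of the SV40 early promoter is also present. That origin can support episomal replication in cells expressing large T antigen. No mammalian selection marker is annotated.

The expression cassette lies on the reverse strand and is driven by the composite CAG promoter: the CMV immediate-early enhancer, the chicken β-actin promoter and a chimeric β-actin/β-globin intron, an arrangement that gives strong constitutive transcription in many mammalian cell types. Downstream lie two Strep-Tag II sequences followed by a FLAG epitope, which together appear to account for the "TSF" (presumably twin-Strep-FLAG) in the name, fused to the N-terminus of the full PIK3C3 coding sequence. Transcription ends at a rabbit β-globin polyadenylation signal. The short HBB fragments flagged on either side of the insert are most likely β-globin exon remnants of the pCAG cassette rather than separate coding elements. The insert was assembled by Gibson cloning.

The record lists the purpose only as mammalian expression. The tandem affinity tags would allow Strep-Tactin or anti-FLAG capture and detection of VPS34, as is useful for purifying the protein or its complexes from transfected cells, though the record does not state this application.
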