Addgene plasmid #232916: pCAG/TSF-VPS34
Purpose: Mammalian Expression
Depositing lab: James Hurley. Depositing organization: University of California, Berkeley.
Backbone
  Vector backbone: pCAG
  Vector type: Mammalian Expression
Growth in bacteria
  Bacterial resistance: Ampicillin, 100 μg/mL
  Growth temperature: 37°C
  Growth strain: DH5alpha
  Copy number: High Copy
Gene/Insert
  Gene/Insert name: VPS34 (alt name: PIK3C3)
  Species: H. sapiens (human)
  Entrez Gene: PIK3C3 (a.k.a. VPS34, Vps34, hVps34)
  Cloning method: Gibson Cloning
Terms and licenses: Academic/Nonprofit Terms; Industry Terms: Not Available to Industry
How to cite: pCAG/TSF-VPS34 was a gift from James Hurley (Addgene plasmid # 232916 ; http://n2t.net/addgene:232916 ; RRID:Addgene_232916)
