>Addgene plasmid #232916 | pCAG/TSF-VPS34 | depositor partial sequence | sequence record 458040 | TSF-VPS34
CCTCGATCGACGGTATCGATGCCACCATGGCTAGCTGGAGCCACCCGCAGTTCGAGAAAGGTGGAGGTGC
CCGAGGTGGATCGGGAGGTGGATCGTGGAGCCACCCGCAGTTCGAAAAAGGATTCGATTACAAGGATGAC
GATGACAAGGGTACC
[2661 nt withheld, positions 156-2816]
TGA
